>Addgene plasmid #31870 | pNLS-LSSmKate1-N1 | depositor full sequence | sequence record 35982 | pNLS-LSSmKate1-N1 sequence 4758 bps
TAGTTATTAATAGTAATCAATTACGGGGTCATTAGTTCATAGCCCATATATGGAGTTCCGCGTTACATAA
CTTACGGTAAATGGCCCGCCTGGCTGACCGCCCAACGACCCCCGCCCATTGACGTCAATAATGACGTATG
TTCCCATAGTAACGCCAATAGGGACTTTCCATTGACGTCAATGGGTGGAGTATTTACGGTAAACTGCCCA
CTTGGCAGTACATCAAGTGTATCATATGCCAAGTACGCCCCCTATTGACGTCAATGACGGTAAATGGCCC
GCCTGGCATTATGCCCAGTACATGACCTTATGGGACTTTCCTACTTGGCAGTACATCTACGTATTAGTCA
TCGCTATTACCATGGTGATGCGGTTTTGGCAGTACATCAATGGGCGTGGATAGCGGTTTGACTCACGGGG
ATTTCCAAGTCTCCACCCCATTGACGTCAATGGGAGTTTGTTTTGGCACCAAAATCAACGGGACTTTCCA
AAATGTCGTAACAACTCCGCCCCATTGACGCAAATGGGCGGTAGGCGTGTACGGTGGGAGGTCTATATAA
GCAGAGCTGGTTTAGTGAACCGTCAGATCCGCTAGCGCTACCGGACTCAGATCTCGAGCTCAAGCTTCGA
ATTCGCCACCATGTCGCGGAGGCGGCACAGCTACGAGAACGATGGTGGACAACCTCACAAAAGGAGGAAG
ACGTTTCCACCGGTCGCCACCATGAGCGAGCTGATTAAGGAGAACATGCACATGAAGCTGTACATGGAAG
GCACCGTGAACAACCACCACTTCAAGTGCACATCCGAGGGCGAAGGCAAGCCCTACGAGGGCACCCAGAC
CATGAGAATCAAGGTGGTCGAGGGCGGCCCTCTACCCTTCGCCTTCGACATCTTGGCTACCAGCTTCATG
TACGGCAGCTACACCTTCATCAACCACACCCAGGGCATCCCCGACTTCTTTAAGCAGTCCTTCCCTGAGG
GCTTCACATGGGAGAGAGTCACCACATACGAAGACGGGGGCGTGCTGACCGCTACCCAGGACACCAGCCT
CCAGGACGGTTGCCTCATCTACAACGTCAAGATCAGAGGGGTGAACTTCACATCCAACGGCCCTGTGATG
CAGAAGAAAACACTCGGCTGGGAGGCCGGGACCGAGATGCTGTACCCCGCTGACGGCGGCCTGGAAGGCA
GAAGCGACGAGGCCCTGAAGCTCGTGGGCGGGGGCCACCTGATCTGCAACTTGAAGAGCACATACAGATC
CAAGAAACCCGCTAAGAATCTCAAGGTGCCCGGCGTCTACTATGTGGACCGAAGACTGGAAAGAATCAAG
GAGGCCGACAAAGAGACCTACGTCGAGCAGCACGAGGTGGCTGTGGCCAGATACTGCGACCTCTCTAGCA
AACTGGGGCACAAGCTTAATTAAAGCGGCCGCGACTCTAGATCATAATCAGCCATACCACATTTGTAGAG
GTTTTACTTGCTTTAAAAAACCTCCCACACCTCCCCCTGAACCTGAAACATAAAATGAATGCAATTGTTG
TTGTTAACTTGTTTATTGCAGCTTATAATGGTTACAAATAAAGCAATAGCATCACAAATTTCACAAATAA
AGCATTTTTTTCACTGCATTCTAGTTGTGGTTTGTCCAAACTCATCAATGTATCTTAAGGCGTAAATTGT
AAGCGTTAATATTTTGTTAAAATTCGCGTTAAATTTTTGTTAAATCAGCTCATTTTTTAACCAATAGGCC
GAAATCGGCAAAATCCCTTATAAATCAAAAGAATAGACCGAGATAGGGT
[37 nt withheld, positions 1800-1836]
AAAGAACGTGGACTCCAACGTCAAAGG
[49 nt withheld, positions 1864-1912]
T
[91 nt withheld, positions 1914-2004]
G
[124 nt withheld, positions 2006-2129]
CAGGTGGCACTTTTCGGGGAAATGTGCGCGGAACCCCTATTTGTTTATTTTTCTAAATACATTCAAATAT
GTATCCGCTCATGAGACAATAACCCTGATAAATGCTTCAATAATATTGAAAAAGGAAGAGTCCTGAGGCG
GAAAGAACCAGCTGTGGAATGTGTGTCAGTTAGGGTGTGGAAAGTCCCCAGGCTCCCCAGCAGGCAGAAG
TATGCAAAGCATGCATCTCAATTAGTCAGCAACCAGGTGTGGAAAGTCCCCAGGCTCCCCAGCAGGCAGA
AGTATGCAAAGCATGCATCTCAATTAGTCAGCAACCATAGTCCCGCCCCTAACTCCGCCCATCCCGCCCC
TAACTCCGCCCAGTTCCGCCCATTCTCCGCCCCATGGCTGACTAATTTTTTTTATTTATGCAGAGGCCGA
GGCCGCCTCGGCCTCTGAGCTATTCCAGAAGTAGTGAGGAGGCTTTTTTGGAGGCCTAGGCTTTTGCAAA
GATCGATCAAGAGACAGGATGAGGATCGTTTCGCATGATTGAACAAGATGGATTGCACGCAGGTTCTCCG
GCCGCTTGGGTGGAGAGGCTATTCGGCTATGACTGGGCACAACAGACAATCGGCTGCTCTGATGCCGCCG
TGTTCCGGCTGTCAGCGCAGGGGCGCCCGGTTCTTTTTGTCAAGACCGACCTGTCCGGTGCCCTGAATGA
ACTGCAAGACGAGGCAGCGCGGCTATCGTGGCTGGCCACGACGGGCGTTCCTTGCGCAGCTGTGCTCGAC
GTTGTCACTGAAGCGGGAAGGGACTGGCTGCTATTGGGCGAAGTGCCGGGGCAGGATCTCCTGTCATCTC
ACCTTGCTCCTGCCGAGAAAGTATCCATCATGGCTGATGCAATGCGGCGGCTGCATACGCTTGATCCGGC
TACCTGCCCATTCGACCACCAAGCGAAACATCGCATCGAGCGAGCACGTACTCGGATGGAAGCCGGTCTT
GTCGATCAGGATGATCTGGACGAAGAGCATCAGGGGCTCGCGCCAGCCGAACTGTTCGCCAGGCTCAAGG
CGAGCATGCCCGACGGCGAGGATCTCGTCGTGACCCATGGCGATGCCTGCTTGCCGAATATCATGGTGGA
AAATGGCCGCTTTTCTGGATTCATCGACTGTGGCCGGCTGGGTGTGGCGGACCGCTATCAGGACATAGCG
TTGGCTACCCGTGATATTGCTGAAGAGCTTGGCGGCGAATGGGCTGACCGCTTCCTCGTGCTTTACGGTA
TCGCCGCTCCCGATTCGCAGCGCATCGCCTTCTATCGCCTTCTTGACGAGTTCTTCTGAGCGGGACTCTG
GGGTTCGAAATGACCGACCAAGCGACGCCCAACCTGCCATCACGAGATTTCGATTCCACCGCCGCCTTCT
ATGAAAGGTTGGGCTTCGGAATCGTTTTCCGGGACGCCGGCTGGATGATCCTCCAGCGCGGGGATCTCAT
GCTGGAGTTCTTCGCCCACCCTAGGGGGAGGCTAACTGAAACACGGAAGGAGACAATACCGGAAGGAACC
CGCGCTATGACGGCAATAAAAAGACAGAATAAAACGCACGGTGTTGGGTCGTTTGTTCATAAACGCGGGG
TTCGGTCCCAGGGCTGGCACTCTGTCGATACCCCACCGAGACCCCATTGGGGCCAATACGCCCGCGTTTC
TTCCTTTTCCCCACCCCACCCCCCAAGTTCGGGTGAAGGCCCAGGGCTCGCAGCCAACGTCGGGGCGGCA
GGCCCTGCCATAGCCTCAGGTTACTCATATATACTTTAGATTGATTTAAAACTTCATTTTTAATTTAAAA
GGATCTAGGTGAAGATCCTTTTTGATAATCTCATGACCAAAATCCCTTAACGTGAGTTTTCGTTCCACTG
AGCGTCAGACCCCGTAGAAAAGATCAAAGGATCTTCTTGAGATCCTTTTTTTCTGCGCGTAATCTGCTGC
TTGCAAACAAAAAAACCACCGCTACCAGCGGTGGTTTGTTTGCCGGATCAAGAGCTACCAACTCTTTTTC
CGAAGGTAACTGGCTTCAGCAGAGCGCAGATACCAAATACTGTCCTTCTAGTGTAGCCGTAGTTAGGCCA
CCACTTCAAGAACTCTGTAGCACCGCCTACATACCTCGCTCTGCTAATCCTGTTACCAGTGGCTGCTGCC
AGTGGCGATAAGTCGTGTCTTACCGGGTTGGACTCAAGACGATAGTTACCGGATAAGGCGCAGCGGTCGG
GCTGAACGGGGGGTTCGTGCACACAGCCCAGCTTGGAGCGAACGACCTACACCGAACTGAGATACCTACA
GCGTGAGCTATGAGAAAGCGCCACGCTTCCCGAAGGGAGAAAGGCGGACAGGTATCCGGTAAGCGGCAGG
GTCGGAACAGGAGAGCGCACGAGGGAGCTTCCAGGGGGAAACGCCTGGTATCTTTATAGTCCTGTCGGGT
TTCGCCACCTCTGACTTGAGCGTCGATTTTTGTGATGCTCGTCAGGGGGGCGGAGCCTATGGAAAAACGC
CAGCAACGCGGCCTTTTTACGGTTCCTGGCCTTTTGCTGGCCTTTTGCTCACATGTTCTTTCCTGCGTTA
TCCCCTGATTCTGTGGATAACCGTATTACCGCCATGCAT
Features (pLannotate 1.2.2; 14 found; start..end, strand, type, name):
     61..364     +  enhancer       CMV enhancer: human cytomegalovirus immediate early enhancer
    365..568     +  promoter       CMV promoter: human cytomegalovirus (CMV) immediate early promoter
    591..634     +  misc_feature   MCS (fragment): multiple cloning site
    722..1420    +  CDS            LSS-mKate1: LSS-mKate1 is a basic (constitutively fluorescent) long stokes shift fluorescent protein published in 2010, derived from Entacmaea quadricolor. It has very low acid sensitivity.
   1440..1523    +  CDS            large T antigen (fragment): large T antigen from SV40 (simian virus 40)
   1546..1667    +  polyA_signal   SV40 poly(A) signal: SV40 polyadenylation signal
   1701..2129    -  rep_origin     f1 ori (sequence partly withheld): f1 bacteriophage origin of replication; arrow indicates direction of (+) strand synthesis
   2156..2260    +  promoter       AmpR promoter: bla
   2262..2619    +  promoter       SV40 promoter: SV40 enhancer and early promoter
   2654..3448    +  CDS            NeoR/KanR: aminoglycoside phosphotransferase from Tn5; aph(3')-II (or nptII); confers resistance to neomycin, kanamycin, and G418 (Geneticin®)
   3469..3621    +  CDS            ble (fragment): BLE_KLEPN - Experimental evidence at protein level: Swiss-Prot protein existence level 1. Binding protein with a strong affinity to the bleomycin family of antibiotics. Binds to CL990; an antimitotic-antibiotic compound. From Klebsiella pneumoniae.
   3680..3727    +  polyA_signal   HSV TK poly(A) signal: herpes simplex virus thymidine kinase polyadenylation signal (Cole and Stacy, 1985)
   3818..3834    -  polyA_signal   bGH poly(A) signal (fragment): bovine growth hormone polyadenylation signal
   4056..4644    +  rep_origin     ori: high-copy-number ColE1/pMB1/pBR322/pUC origin of replication
