[The description below was written by a language model from this plasmid's Addgene catalogue record and pLannotate feature annotations shown in this document.]
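Description:
pNLS-LSSmKate1-N1 is a mammalian expression plasmid built on the Clontech N1 backbone, in which the fluorescent protein position is occupied by LSS-mKate1, a monomeric red fluorescent protein with a large Stokes shift derived from the Entacmaea quadricolor protein lineage. The catalogue lists the defining substitutions relative to mKate as K69Y, P131T, S148G, M167E, T183S and M196V, with numbering aligned to EGFP. Expression is driven by the human CMV immediate early enhancer and promoter and terminated by the SV40 polyadenylation signal. The recorded insert is a short nuclear localization signal of about 80 bp, listed as mouse in origin, cloned between EcoRI and AgeI sites that remain intact. This places it in the gap between the remaining multiple cloning site fragment and the LSS-mKate1 coding sequence, so the NLS is fused to the N-terminus of the reporter. The NLS itself is not annotated in the feature table. The small SV40 large T antigen fragment annotated downstream of the reporter most likely reflects the sequence flanking the SV40 poly(A) region rather than the targeting signal.

The plasmid replicates in E. coli at high copy from a pUC-type ColE1 origin and also carries an f1 origin for single-stranded DNA production. A single Tn5 NeoR/KanR gene serves both hosts: a bacterial promoter provides kanamycin resistance, while the SV40 early promoter and HSV TK poly(A) signal allow G418 selection of stably transfected mammalian cells. The short ble and bGH poly(A) fragments in the annotation appear to be backbone remnants. The construct is suited to labelling nuclei in live mammalian cells with a large-Stokes-shift red reporter, a property useful in multicolour imaging alongside other fluorophores.
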