Addgene plasmid #31870: pNLS-LSSmKate1-N1
Depositing lab: Vladislav Verkhusha. Depositing organization: Albert Einstein College of Medicine. Publication: Monomeric red fluorescent proteins with a large Stokes shift. Piatkevich KD, Hulit J, Subach OM, Wu B, Abdulla A, Segall JE, Verkhusha VV. Proc Natl Acad Sci U S A. 2010 Mar 23;107(12):5369-74. Epub 2010 Mar 8. 10.1073/pnas.0914365107 PubMed 20212155.
Backbone
  Vector backbone: N1
  Backbone manufacturer: Clontech
  Backbone size w/o insert (bp): 4678
  Modifications to backbone: LSS-mKate1 insert
  Vector type: Mammalian Expression
  Selectable markers: Neomycin (select with G418)
Growth in bacteria
  Bacterial resistance: Kanamycin, 50 μg/mL
  Growth temperature: 37°C
  Growth strain: DH5alpha
  Copy number: High Copy
Gene/Insert
  Gene/Insert name: NLS (alt name: Nuclear localization signal)
  Species: M. musculus (mouse)
  Insert size (bp): 80
  Mutation: K69Y/P131T/S148G/M167E/T183S/M196V compared to mKate but numbering is relative to EGFP
  Promoter: CMV
  Cloning method: Restriction Enzyme; 5′ cloning site EcoRI (not destroyed); 3′ cloning site AgeI (not destroyed)
  Sequencing primers: 5′ ggtaggcgtgtacggtgggag
Terms and licenses: Academic/Nonprofit Terms; Industry Terms: Not Available to Industry
How to cite: pNLS-LSSmKate1-N1 was a gift from Vladislav Verkhusha (Addgene plasmid # 31870 ; http://n2t.net/addgene:31870 ; RRID:Addgene_31870)
