>Addgene plasmid #31870 | pNLS-LSSmKate1-N1 | addgene partial sequence | sequence record 37456 | CMV-F
CCGTCAGATCCGCTAGCGCTACCGGACTCAGATCTCGAGCTCAAGCTTCGAATTCGCCACCATGTCGCGG
AGGCGGCACAGCTACGAGAACGATGGTGGACAACCTCACAAAAGGAGGAAGACGTTTCCACCGGTCGCCA
CCATGAGCGAGCTGATTAAGGAGAACATGCACATGAAGCTGTACATGGAAGGCACCGTGAACAACCACCA
CTTCAAGTGCACATCCGAGGGCGAAGGCAAGCCCTACGAGGGCACCCAGACCATGAGAATCAAGGTGGTC
GAGGGCGGCCCTCTACCCTTCGCCTTCGACATCTTGGCTACCAGCTTCATGTACGGCAGCTACACCTTCA
TCAACCACACCCAGGGCATCCCCGACTTCTTTAAGCAGTCCTTCCCTGAGGGCTTCACATGGGAGAGAGT
CACCACATACGAAGACGGGGGCGTGCTGACCGCTACCCAGGACACCAGCCTCCAGGACGGTTGCCTCATC
TACAACGTCAAGATCAGAGGGGTGAACTTCACATCCAACGGCCCTGTGATGCAGAAGAAAACACTCGGCT
GGGAGGCCGGGACCGAGATGCTGTACCCCGCTGACGGCGGCCTGGAAGGCAGAAGCGACGAGGCCCTGAA
GCTCGTGGGCGGGGGCCACCTGATCTGCAACTTGAAGAGCACATACAGATCCAAGAAACCCGCTAAGAAT
CTCAAGGTGCCCGGCGTCTACTATGTGGACCGAAGACTGGAAAGAATCAAGGAGGCCGACAAAGAGACCT
ACGTCGAGCAGCACGAGGTGGCTGTGGCCAGATACTGCGACCTCCCTAGCAAACTGGGGCACAAGCTTAA
TTAAAGCGGCCGCGACTCTAGATCATAATCAGCCATACCACATTTGTAGAGGTTTTACTTGC
